Addgene plasmid #168615: pDONR223 MERS-CoV NSP10_nostop
Purpose: Gateway-compatible Entry vector
Depositing lab: Fritz Roth. Depositing organization: Sinai Health System. Publication: A resource of human coronavirus protein-coding sequences in a flexible, multipurpose Gateway Entry clone collection. Weller B, Lin CW, Pogoutse O, Sauer M, Marin-de la Rosa N, Strobel A, Young V, Knapp JJ, Rayhan A, Falter C, Kim DK, Roth FP, Falter-Braun P. G3 (Bethesda). 2023 Jul 5;13(7):jkad105. doi: 10.1093/g3journal/jkad105. PubMed 37267226.
Backbone
  Vector backbone: pDONR223
  Backbone manufacturer: Rual et al, Genome Res. 14:2128-2135, 2004.
  Backbone size w/o insert (bp): 5005
  Vector type: Other
Growth in bacteria
  Bacterial resistance: Spectinomycin, 50 μg/mL
  Growth temperature: 37°C
  Growth strain: DH5alpha
  Copy number: Unknown
Gene/Insert
  Gene/Insert name: NSP10
  Species: Other
  Insert size (bp): 420
  Entrez Gene: orf1ab (a.k.a. G128_gp01)
  Cloning method: Gateway Cloning
  Sequencing primers: 5′ m13-For; 3′ m13-Rev
Resource information
  A portion of this plasmid was derived from a plasmid made by: Falter-Braun Lab
Terms and licenses: Academic/Nonprofit Terms; Industry Terms
How to cite: pDONR223 MERS-CoV NSP10_nostop was a gift from Fritz Roth (Addgene plasmid # 168615 ; http://n2t.net/addgene:168615 ; RRID:Addgene_168615)
