[The description below was written by a language model from this plasmid's Addgene catalogue record.]
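Description:
pDONR223 MERS-CoV NSP10_nostop is a Gateway Entry clone built on the pDONR223 donor backbone, a bacterial cloning vector rather than an expression vector. It is propagated in standard E. coli cloning strains such as DH5alpha under spectinomycin selection. The copy number is listed as unknown, and the record does not describe the origin of replication or provide a feature table, so individual backbone elements cannot be confirmed here. The backbone is recorded as about 5 kb before insertion, although Gateway recombination replaces the donor cassette with the insert, so that figure does not simply add to the insert length.

The payload is a 420 bp open reading frame encoding NSP10, a non-structural protein of MERS coronavirus that is released from the orf1ab replicase polyprotein. It was introduced by Gateway cloning, which in an Entry clone normally leaves the coding sequence flanked by attL recombination sites. M13 forward and reverse primer sites on either side allow the insert to be sequence-verified. The "nostop" designation indicates that the ORF lacks a stop codon, so after transfer it can be read through into a C-terminal tag or fusion partner supplied by the Destination vector. No promoter for the insert is stated, consistent with an Entry clone, where expression elements come from the recipient vector.

The plasmid belongs to a collection of human coronavirus protein-coding sequences offered as flexible Entry clones. Its typical use is as a source for LR recombination, moving NSP10 into Destination vectors chosen for a given host or assay, such as tagged expression or protein interaction studies.
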