>Addgene plasmid #168615 | pDONR223 MERS-CoV NSP10_nostop | depositor partial sequence | sequence record 326824 | Inserted CDS without stop codon
ATG
[420 nt withheld, positions 4-423]
TAA
